>Addgene plasmid #146132 | pAc5.1B-lambdaN-HA-DmEDC3-D61K_D | depositor full sequence | sequence record 288577 | Full Sequence
CTTCAAGGAATTAATTCTATATTCTAAAAACACAAATGATACTTCTAAAAAAAATCATGAATGGCATCAA
CTCTGAATCAAATCTTTGCAGATGCACCTACTTCTCATTTCCACTGTCACATCATTTTTCCAGATCTCGC
TGCCTGTTATGTGGCCCACAAACCAAGACACGTTTTATGGCCATTAAAGCTGGCTGATCGTCGCCAAACA
CCAAATACATATCAATATGTACATTCGAGAAAGAAGCGATCAAAGAAGCGTCTTCGGGCGAGTAGGAGAA
TGCGGAGGAGAAGGAGAACGAGCTGATCTAGTATCTCTCCACAATCCAATGCCAACTGACCAACTGGCCA
TATTCGGAGCAATTTGAAGCCAATTTCCATCGCCTGGCGATCGCTCCATTCTTGGCTATATGTTTTTCAC
CGTTCCCGGGGCCATTTTCAAAGACTCGTCGGTAAGATAAGATTGTGTCACTCGCTGTCTCTCTTCATTT
GTCGAAGAATGCTGAGGAATTTCGCGATGACGTCGGCGAGTATTTTGAAGAATGAGAATAATTTGTATTT
ATACGAAAATCAGTTAGTGGAATTTTCTACAAAAACATGTTATCTATAGATAATTTTGTTGCAAAATATG
TTGACTATGACAAAGATTGTATGTATATACCTTTAATGTATTCTCATTTTCTTATGTATTTATAATGGCA
ATGATGATACTGATGATATTTTAAGATGATGCCAGACCACAGGCTGATTTCTGCGTCTTTTGCCGAACGC
AGTGCATGTGCGGTTGTTGTTTTTTGGAATAGTTTCAATTTTCGGACTGTCCGCTTTGATTTCAGTTTCT
TGGCTTATTCAAAAAGCAAAGTAAAGCCAAAAAAGCGAGATGGCAATACCAAATGCGGCAAAACGGTAGT
GGAAGGAAAGGGGTGCGGGGCAGCGGAAGGAAGGGTGGGGCGGGGCGTGGCGGGGTCTGTGGCTGGGCGC
GACGTCACCGACGTTGGAGCCACTCCTTTGACCATGTGTGCGTGTGTGTATTATTCGTGTCTCGCCACTC
GCCGGTTGTTTTTTTCTTTTTATCTCGCTCTCTCTAGCGCCATCTCGTACGCATGCTCAACGCACCGCAT
GTTGCCGTGTCCTTTATGCGTCATTTTGGCTCGAAATAGGCAATTATTTAAACAAAGATTAGTCAACGAA
AACGCTAAAATAAATAAGTCTACAATATGGTTACTTATTGCCATGTGTGTGCAGCCAACGATAGCAACAA
AAGCAACAACACAGTGGCTTTCCCTCTTTCACTTTTTGTTTGCAAGCGCGTGCGAGCAAGACGGCACGAC
CGGCAAACGCAATTACGCTGACAAAGAGCAGACGAAGTTTTGGCCGAAAAACATCAAGGCGCCTGATACG
AATGCATTTGCAATAACAATTGCGATATTTAATATTGTTTATGAAGCTGTTTGACTTCAAAACACACAAA
AAAAAAAATAAAACAAATTATTTGAAAGAGAATTAGGAATCGGACAGCTTATCGTTACGGGCTAACAGCA
CACCGAGACGAAATAGCTTACCTGACGTCACAGCCTCTGGAAGAACTGCCGCCAAGCAGAGAGAGAGAGA
AAAAGAGGGAGAGCAGCTTAGACCGCATGTGCTTGTGTGTGAGGCGTCTCTCTCTTCGTCTCCTGTTTGC
GCAAACGCATAGACTGCACTGAGAAAATCGATTACCTATTTTTTATGAATGAATATTTGCACTATTACTA
TTCAAAACTATTAAGATAGCAATCACATTCAATAGCCAAATACTATACCACCTGAGCGATGCAACGAAAT
GATCAATTTGAGCAAAAATGCTGCATATTTAGGACGGCATCATTATAGAAATGCTTCTTGCTGTGTACTT
TTCTCTCGTCTGGCAGCTGTTTCGCCGTTATTGTTAAAACCGGCTTAAGTTAGGTGTGTTTTCTACGACT
AGTGATGCCCCTACTAGAAGATGTGTGTTGCACAAATGTCCCTGAATAACCAATTTGAAGTGCAGATAGC
AGTAAACGTAAGCTAATATGAATATTATTTAACTGTAATGTTTTAATATCGCTGGACATTACTAATAAAC
CCACTATAAACACATGTACATATGTATGTTTTGGCATACAATGAGTAGTTGGGGAAAAAATGTGTAAAAG
CACCGTGACCATCACAGCATAAAGATAACCAGCTGAAGTATCGAATATGAGTAACCCCCAAATTGAATCA
CATGCCGCAACTGATAGGACCCATGGAAGTACACTCTTCATGGCGATATACAAGACACACACAAGCACGA
ACACCCAGTTGCGGAGGAAATTCTCCGTAAATGAAAACCCAATCGGCGAACAATTCATACCCATATATGG
TAAAAGTTTTGAACGCGACTTGAGAGCGGAGAGCATTGCGGCTGATAAGGTTTTAGCGCTAAGCGGGCTT
TATAAAACGGGCTGCGGGACCAGTTTTCATATCACTACCGTTTGAGTTCTTGTGCTGTGTGGATACTCCT
CCCGACACAAAGCCGCTCCATCAGCCAGCAGTCGTCTAATCCAGAGACCCCGGATCGGGGTACCAACATG
GACGCACAAACACGACGACGTGAGCGTCGCGCTGAGAAACAAGCTCAATGGAAAGCTGCAAACGGTGGAT
CTCCTCCACATATGGCTTACCCATACGATGTTCCAGATTACGCTCCTCCAAGCTTGAATTCTATGGGTCC
GACGGATCAAGACTGGATCGGCTGTGCAGTGTCTATAGCCTGCGACGAGGTCCTGGGCGTCTTCCAGGGC
CTGATCAAGCAGATTTCTGCCGAGGAGATCACCATTGTGAGGGCTTTCCGCAATGGCGTGCCGCTGCGAA
AGCAGAACGCCGAGGTGGTCCTCAAGTGCACGAAAATTCGCAGCATCGATCTCATCGAGCCCGCAAAGCA
AGATCTGGATGGGCACACGGCGCCGCCGCCAGTGGTCAACAAGCCCACGCCCGTCAAGCTGCCCCACTTC
TCCAACATCCTGGGCAAGCAGCAGCAGCTCCAACTCCAGCAGCAGCAGCAGCAGCTACAACTCCAGCAGC
AACAGAAACAGCAGTTCCAGGAGCAGGAACGAGAACAGGATCTGCCATCGACGCCGCGGTCAAGGGCCAA
CGACAATGGACGGGTAGCGGCTGGCGGGGCATCGAGTTCTTCGGGCCCACGTGGCACCTTCAATTCGGCG
CTAAGCGATAAGATGCATCAGCTGAAGCTAATCGAGACCAACGGCTCAAATGGCACCCTTAGAACACCAC
AAACATCCCGTGCGTCCAGCGCTCAGCAGCAGCCGCAGATATCAACGACTCCCAACAGCGTGGCCGCCTT
TTTTGGCAACATGATACCGCCGGAGGTCGAGGTGAAACTGGGCTCCTACGTGAGCAACACCCGGGAGAGT
TACTGCAGCAGCAGCGGAGATAGCGGCGAGGCAACTGGTTTGTCGTTGGGCAGCAGCAAACCCATAGATA
TCGTCAGCAACGGAGATGGATTTTACAAGCAGACGGCAGCCTCGAGCTATGGGAATACAAATGGAAATGT
AAGAAGGAATGGCAATGCCAATAACAATGGAAATGGCACCGGAAATGGTTCTTATACCAATGGAAATGGC
AACGGCAACGGGAAGAACAAGCGGAACAGGGTGCGAAGGGAGAGCAGCATGCGGCAGCAACAGGTGCAAC
TGACTTTTGGCAGCGAGGCGGACGATCCGCTGATCCACGAGGATTTCGATTTTGAGGGCAATCTAGCGCT
GTTCGACAAGCAGGCAATTTGGGACGACATCGAGTCGACGACCCAAAAACCAGATGTGGTGCGGCACATT
GTGAACAATCATCATCATAAGCCAGAGCAGAAGTATCGGCACGACGAGAACATCCTGGCCAGCAAACCAC
TACAATTGCGCCAGATCGAAAGCATGTTCGGCGGCAGCCAGGACTTTGTGACGGGCGACGGTCTCATTAT
ACCGACGATTCCGGCTTACGTTCGGAATAAAATCGAGATAAGTGCCGATAAGGCGGGCCTCTCTCTGCAG
AGGCAGATCGACATTTTGGCGCGCGGAGCCAGTGATCTGGCCATTACACTGCTGGGCGGCGCCAGGCGAT
TGACGCCGGCCAACAACCATCAGTGGCCGAAGATTGCCATCATCTGCGATGGCGGCAAAAATATGAGAAC
AATTAACATTGGAGCAGCCACAGGTCGCCAGCTGGCTTCGCATGGGCTTACTGTCCTGCTGTACGTGGAG
CAGGCCAAACTGCTGGAGCAGAACAGCAGCAGCCCAGAGATTTCATTGTTCAAGGCAACCGACAATGTCA
TAGTTCACTCAGTAGACGCCTTACCCACGCCAGATCTTGTGATATTATCAACTAACACCGCTAATTTATC
GGATGCGATCAGGAAATGGCTCAGTGTAAATCGCGCTTCGGTGCTTGCCATAGACCCGCCGCCGTGTGGC
ATTAATGAGGTTGCTATCAAGTACTCAATACTACCCATACTACCATTAAATGGCATATCAACAGCAACAA
CATCATCATCCTCTTCGGCTGCCGCCACACCAACTCCCATTGCTAGCACTTCGGCAGCAGCATCGGCTAC
CAAATCAGCAGCATCAACGAACAATTGTGGCAAATTGTATTTATGTAATCTAGGTATACCGGATAAATTC
TATCGTGATTGTGGCATTAAGTACAAAAGTCCGTATGGACATAAATATGTGATACCGATTCACTCAAAGG
ACTGAGCGGCCGCTCGAGTCTAGAGGGCCCGCGGTTCGAAGGTAAGCCTATCCCTAACCCTCTCCTCGGT
CTCGATTCTACGCGTACCGGTCATCATCACCATCACCATTGAGTTTAAACCCGCTGATCAGCCTCGACTG
TGCCTTCTAAGGCCTGAGCTCGCTGATCAGCCTCGATCGAGGATCCAGACATGATAAGATACATTGATGA
GTTTGGACAAACCACAACTAGAATGCAGTGAAAAAAATGCTTTATTTGTGAAATTTGTGATGCTATTGCT
TTATTTGTAACCATTATAAGCTGCAATAAACAAGTTAACAACAACAATTGCATTCATTTTATGTTTCAGG
TTCAGGGGGAGGTGTGGGAGGTTTTTTAAAGCAAGTAAAACCTCTACAAATGTGGTATGGCTGATTATGA
TCAGTCGACCGATGCCCTTGAGAGCCTTCAACCCAGTCAGCTCCTTCCGGTGGGCGCGGGGCATGACTAT
CGTCGCCGCACTTATGACTGTCTTCTTTATCATGCAACTCGTAGGACAGGTGCCGGCAGCGCTCTGGGTC
ATTTTCGGCGAGGACCGCTTTCGCTGGAGCGCGACGATGATCGGCCTGTCGCTTGCGGTATTCGGAATCT
TGCACGCCCTCGCTCAAGCCTTCGTCACTGGTCCCGCCACCAAACGTTTCGGCGAGAAGCAGGCCATTAT
CGCCGGCATGGCGGCCGACGCGCTGGGCTACGTCTTGCTGGCGTTCGCGACGCGAGGCTGGATGGCCTTC
CCCATTATGATTCTTCTCGCTTCCGGCGGCATCGGGATGCCCGCGTTGCAGGCCATGCTGTCCAGGCAGG
TAGATGACGACCATCAGGGACAGCTTCAAGGATCGCTCGCGGCTCTTACCAGCCAGCAAAAGGCCAGGAA
CCGTAAAAAGGCCGCGTTGCTGGCGTTTTTCCATAGGCTCCGCCCCCCTGACGAGCATCACAAAAATCGA
CGCTCAAGTCAGAGGTGGCGAAACCCGACAGGACTATAAAGATACCAGGCGTTTCCCCCTGGAAGCTCCC
TCGTGCGCTCTCCTGTTCCGACCCTGCCGCTTACCGGATACCTGTCCGCCTTTCTCCCTTCGGGAAGCGT
GGCGCTTTCTCAATGCTCACGCTGTAGGTATCTCAGTTCGGTGTAGGTCGTTCGCTCCAAGCTGGGCTGT
GTGCACGAACCCCCCGTTCAGCCCGACCGCTGCGCCTTATCCGGTAACTATCGTCTTGAGTCCAACCCGG
TAAGACACGACTTATCGCCACTGGCAGCAGCCACTGGTAACAGGATTAGCAGAGCGAGGTATGTAGGCGG
TGCTACAGAGTTCTTGAAGTGGTGGCCTAACTACGGCTACACTAGAAGGACAGTATTTGGTATCTGCGCT
CTGCTGAAGCCAGTTACCTTCGGAAAAAGAGTTGGTAGCTCTTGATCCGGCAAACAAACCACCGCTGGTA
GCGGTGGTTTTTTTGTTTGCAAGCAGCAGATTACGCGCAGAAAAAAAGGATCTCAAGAAGATCCTTTGAT
CTTTTCTACGGGGTCTGACGCTCAGTGGAACGAAAACTCACGTTAAGGGATTTTGGTCATGAGATTATCA
AAAAGGATCTTCACCTAGATCCTTTTAAATTAAAAATGAAGTTTTAAATCAATCTAAAGTATATATGAGT
AAACTTGGTCTGACAGTTACCAATGCTTAATCAGTGAGGCACCTATCTCAGCGATCTGTCTATTTCGTTC
ATCCATAGTTGCCTGACTCCCCGTCGTGTAGATAACTACGATACGGGAGGGCTTACCATCTGGCCCCAGT
GCTGCAATGATACCGCGAGACCCACGCTCACCGGCTCCAGATTTATCAGCAATAAACCAGCCAGCCGGAA
GGGCCGAGCGCAGAAGTGGTCCTGCAACTTTATCCGCCTCCATCCAGTCTATTAATTGTTGCCGGGAAGC
TAGAGTAAGTAGTTCGCCAGTTAATAGTTTGCGCAACGTTGTTGCCATTGCTGCAGGCATCGTGGTGTCA
CGCTCGTCGTTTGGTATGGCTTCATTCAGCTCCGGTTCCCAACGATCAAGGCGAGTTACATGATCCCCCA
TGTTGTGCAAAAAAGCGGTTAGCTCCTTCGGTCCTCCGATCGTTGTCAGAAGTAAGTTGGCCGCAGTGTT
ATCACTCATGGTTATGGCAGCACTGCATAATTCTCTTACTGTCATGCCATCCGTAAGATGCTTTTCTGTG
ACTGGTGAGTACTCAACCAAGTCATTCTGAGAATAGTGTATGCGGCGACCGAGTTGCTCTTGCCCGGCGT
CAACACGGGATAATACCGCGCCACATAGCAGAACTTTAAAAGTGCTCATCATTGGAAAACGTTCTTCGGG
GCGAAAACTCTCAAGGATCTTACCGCTGTTGAGATCCAGTTCGATGTAACCCACTCGTGCACCCAACTGA
TCTTCAGCATCTTTTACTTTCACCAGCGTTTCTGGGTGAGCAAAAACAGGAAGGCAAAATGCCGCAAAAA
AGGGAATAAGGGCGACACGGAAATGTTGAATACTCATACTCTTCCTTTTTCAATATTATTGAAGCATTTA
TCAGGGTTATTGTCTCATGAGCGGATACATATTTGAATGTATTTAGAAAAATAAACAAATAGGGGTTCCG
CGCACATTTCCCCGAAAAGTGCCACCTGACGTCTAAGAAACCATTATTATCATGACATTAACCTATAAAA
ATAGGCGTATCACGAGGCCCTTTCGT
Features (pLannotate 1.2.2; 11 found; start..end, strand, type, name):
     56..2568    +  promoter       Ac5 promoter: Drosophila melanogaster actin 5C promoter
   2588..2653    +  CDS            N (fragment): REGN_LAMBD - Experimental evidence at protein level: Swiss-Prot protein existence level 1. Plays a role as a transcriptional antitermination factor that allows the virus to initiate its lytic phase. Activates expression of the delayed viral early genes by modifying host RNA polymerase (RNAP) into a form that is resistant to termination signals. This antitermination function requires the host NusA protein which serves to stabilize the interaction between antitermination protein N and host RNA polymerase. From Escherichia phage lambda (Bacteriophage lambda).
   2678..2704    +  CDS            3xHA (fragment): three tandem HA epitope tags
   2723..4762    +  CDS            Edc3: EDC3_DROME - Experimental evidence at protein level: Swiss-Prot protein existence level 1. In the process of mRNA degradation, may play a role in mRNA decapping. From Drosophila melanogaster (Fruit fly).
   4801..4842    +  CDS            V5 tag: epitope tag from simian virus 5
   4942..5076    -  polyA_signal   SV40 poly(A) signal: SV40 polyadenylation signal
   5099..5183    -  CDS            large T antigen (fragment): large T antigen from SV40 (simian virus 40)
   5184..5654    +  CDS            TcR (fragment): tetracycline efflux protein; tet; confers resistance to tetracycline
   5698..6286    -  rep_origin     ori: high-copy-number ColE1/pMB1/pBR322/pUC origin of replication
   6457..7317    -  CDS            AmpR: β-lactamase; bla; confers resistance to ampicillin, carbenicillin, and related antibiotics
   7318..7422    -  promoter       AmpR promoter: bla
