[The description below was written by a language model from this plasmid's Addgene catalogue record and pLannotate feature annotations shown in this document.]
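Description:
pAc5.1B-lambdaN-HA-DmEDC3-D61K_D is an insect expression plasmid of about 7.5 kb for producing a tagged mutant of the Drosophila melanogaster decapping enhancer EDC3 (Edc3/CG6311, also called LSm16) in fly cells. The catalogue lists the backbone as unknown, although the name and feature layout point to a pAc5.1-type vector. In bacteria it is maintained through a ColE1/pUC-family origin and selected with ampicillin via the bla gene and its own promoter. The record describes it as low copy, even though the annotation tool labels the origin as a high-copy type. Short fragments annotated as a tetracycline resistance gene and SV40 large T antigen appear to be non-functional backbone remnants. No marker for selection in insect cells is annotated.

Expression is driven by the constitutive Drosophila actin 5C promoter and terminated by an SV40 polyadenylation signal. The open reading frame begins with a short fragment of the bacteriophage lambda N protein, followed by an HA epitope (annotated as a fragment of a 3xHA tag, consistent in length with a single copy) and then the Edc3 coding sequence. A vector-derived V5 tag lies downstream, but the record does not indicate whether it is read in frame with the insert. The lambda N peptide binds boxB RNA hairpins, so fusions of this kind are generally used to tether a protein to a boxB-containing reporter mRNA, while HA allows detection or immunoprecipitation.

The insert carries the D61K substitution named in the title. The depositor also notes one silent change and three amino acid differences (N162T, K221E, D418G) relative to the UniProt reference. The associated study concerns how EDC3 and Trailer Hitch associate with DCP1 and Me31B, but the record does not state the specific effect of D61K. The depositor sequence may be theoretical rather than fully verified.
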