Addgene plasmid #146132: pAc5.1B-lambdaN-HA-DmEDC3-D61K_D
Purpose: Insect Expression of DmEDC3-D61K
Depositing lab: Elisa Izaurralde. Depositing organization: Max Planck Institute for Developmental Biology. Publication: Similar modes of interaction enable Trailer Hitch and EDC3 to associate with DCP1 and Me31B in distinct protein complexes. Tritschler F, Eulalio A, Helms S, Schmidt S, Coles M, Weichenrieder O, Izaurralde E, Truffault V. Mol Cell Biol. 2008 Nov . 28(21):6695-708. 10.1128/MCB.00759-08 PubMed 18765641.
Backbone
  Vector backbone: Unknown
  Vector type: Insect Expression
Growth in bacteria
  Bacterial resistance: Ampicillin, 100 μg/mL
  Growth temperature: 37°C
  Growth strain: DH5alpha
  Copy number: Low Copy
Gene/Insert
  Gene/Insert name: DmEDC3-D61K
  Species: D. melanogaster (fly)
  Mutation: one silent mutation A456G and three mutations N162T, K221E and D418G compared to the sequence given by Uni Prot: Q9VVI2
  Entrez Gene: Edc3 (a.k.a. CG6311, DmEDC3, Dmel\CG6311, EDC3, LSm16)
  Cloning method: Unknown
Terms and licenses: Academic/Nonprofit Terms; Industry Terms: Not Available to Industry
Depositor comments: Plasmids from this collection were made available to the research community and donated after the lab closed. Please note that the sequence provided by the depositing laboratory may be theoretical/predicted or based on Sanger sequencing results. There may be discrepancies between sequencing results obtained by Addgene and the depositor sequence. If an Addgene verified sequence is not available, please contact before placing your order to request that our lab fully sequence the plasmid.
How to cite: pAc5.1B-lambdaN-HA-DmEDC3-D61K_D was a gift from Elisa Izaurralde (Addgene plasmid # 146132 ; http://n2t.net/addgene:146132 ; RRID:Addgene_146132)
